>Addgene plasmid #54989 | mCherry-ATG14-C-18 | depositor partial sequence | sequence record 85376 | insert sequence
GCTAGCGCTACCGGTCGCCACCATGGTGAGCAAGGGCGAGGAGGATAACATGGCCATCATCAAGGAGTTC
ATGCGCTTCAAGGTGCACATGGAGGGCTCCGTGAACGGCCACGAGTTCGAGATCGAGGGCGAGGGCGAGG
GCCGCCCCTACGAGGGCACCCAGACCGCCAAGCTGAAGGTGACCAAGGGTGGCCCCCTGCCCTTCGCCTG
GGACATCCTGTCCCCTCAGTTCATGTACGGCTCCAAGGCCTACGTGAAGCACCCCGCCGACATCCCCGAC
TACTTGAAGCTGTCCTTCCCCGAGGGCTTCAAGTGGGAGCGCGTGATGAACTTCGAGGACGGCGGCGTGG
TGACCGTGACCCAGGACTCCTCCCTGCAGGACGGCGAGTTCATCTACAAGGTGAAGCTGCGCGGCACCAA
CTTCCCCTCCGACGGCCCCGTAATGCAGAAGAAGACCATGGGCTGGGAGGCCTCCTCCGAGCGGATGTAC
CCCGAGGACGGCGCCCTGAAGGGCGAGATCAAGCAGAGGCTGAAGCTGAAGGACGGCGGCCACTACGACG
CTGAGGTCAAGACCACCTACAAGGCCAAGAAGCCCGTGCAGCTGCCCGGCGCCTACAACGTCAACATCAA
GTTGGACATCACCTCCCACAACGAGGACTACACCATCGTGGAACAGTACGAACGCGCCGAGGGCCGCCAC
TCCACCGGCGGCATGGACGAGCTGTACAAGTCCGGACTCAGATCTGGCAGCGGTGGAGGCAGCGCATCCG
GCGGAAGCGGAAGCGCGTCTCCCAGTGGGAAGGGAGCCCGGGCGCTGGAGGCTCCTGGCTGCGGGCCCCG
GCCGCTCGCCCGGGACCTGGTGGACTCCGTGGACGATGCGGAGGGGCTGTACGTGGCTGTGGAGCGCTGC
CCGCTGTGCAACACTACCCGCCGGCGGCTGACCTGCGCCAAATGCGTTCAGAGCGGCGATTTCGTCTACT
TCGACGGCCGCGACCGGGAGAGGTTTATCGACAAGAAGGAAAGGTTAAGCCGACTTAAGAGCAAGCAAGA
AGAATTTCAGAAAGAAGTGTTAAAAGCTATGGAAGGAAAATGGATAACAGATCAGTTGAGATGGAAAATA
ATGTCCTGCAAGATGAGGATTGAACAGTTAAAACAAACAATATGTAAAGGAAATGAAGAAATGGAGAAAA
ATTCTGAAGGCCTTCTCAAAACCAAGGAAAAGAATCAGAAGCTTTACAGTCGAGCACAACGGCACCAAGA
GAAAAAGGAGAAGATTCAGAGGCATAATCGCAAACTTGGTGACCTGGTAGAAAAAAAGACCATTGACTTA
AGAAGTCATTATGAGCGTCTGGCAAATCTTCGACGATCCCATATATTAGAGCTCACCTCTGTCATTTTTC
CAATCGAGGAAGTAAAGACGGGTGTGAGAGACCCCGCAGATGTGTCTTCAGAGAGTGACAGTGCCATGAC
CTCCAGCACTGTGAGCAAGCTTGCTGAAGCCCGGAGGACAACTTACCTCTCAGGACGATGGGTCTGTGAC
GATCACAACGGAGACACCAGCATTAGCATTACAGGGCCTTGGATTAGCCTCCCTAACAATGGGGACTACT
CTGCCTACTACAGCTGGGTGGAGGAGAAGAAAACAACCCAGGGGCCTGACATGGAGCAGAGTAACCCTGC
CTACACCATCAGTGCTGCGCTGTGCTATGCAACTCAGCTGGTCAACATTCTGTCTCATATACTTGATGTA
AATCTTCCCAAAAAGCTCTGCAACAGTGAATTTTGTGGCGAAAATCTAAGCAAGCAGAAATTTACTCGAG
CAGTGAAGAAACTGAATGCAAATATTCTTTACCTTTGTTTTTCTCAGCATGTAAATTTAGATCAATTACA
ACCACTGCATACCCTCAGGAATCTAATGTACCTGGTCAGTCCAAGCTCTGAACACCTAGGCAGGTCAGGG
CCCTTTGAAGTACGAGCAGACCTTGAGGAGTCCATGGAATTTGTGGATCCCGGAGTTGCTGGAGAATCAG
ATGAGAGCGGAGATGAGCGCGTCAGCGATGAAGAAACCGACCTGGGCACAGACTGGGAGAACTTGCCTAG
TCCCCGGTTTTGTGATATCCCTTCCCAGTCTGTGGAAGTCTCCCAGAGTCAGAGCACCCAGGCGTCCCCA
CCCATCGCGAGCAGCAGTGCAGGTGGGATGATCTCCTCTGCAGCAGCCTCGGTGACCTCCTGGTTTAAAG
CTTACACTGGACACCGTTAAGAATTCTGCAGTCGACGGTACCGCGGGCCCGGGATCCACCGGATCTAGAT
AACTGATCATAATCAGCCATACCACA
