>Addgene plasmid #54989 | mCherry-ATG14-C-18 | addgene partial sequence | sequence record 102004 | mCherry-F 5'-ccccgtaatgcagaagaaga-3'
CCCCGAGGACGGCGCCCTGAAGGGCGAGATCAAGCAGAGGCTGAAGCTGAAGGACGGCGGCCACTACGAC
GCTGAGGTCAAGACCACCTACAAGGCCAAGAAGCCCGTGCAGCTGCCCGGCGCCTACAACGTCAACATCA
AGTTGGACATCACCTCCCACAACGAGGACTACACCATCGTGGAACAGTACGAACGCGCCGAGGGCCGCCA
CTCCACCGGCGGCATGGACGAGCTGTACAAGTCCGGACTCAGATCTGGCAGCGGTGGAGGCAGCGCATCC
GGCGGAAGCGGAAGCGCGTCTCCCAGTGGGAAGGGAGCCCGGGCGCTGGAGGCTCCTGGCTGCGGGCCCC
GGCCGCTCGCCCGGGACCTGGTGGACTCCGTGGACGATGCGGAGGGGCTGTACGTGGCTGTGGAGCGCTG
CCCGCTGTGCAACACTACCCGCCGGCGGCTGACCTGCGCCAAATGCGTTCAGAGCGGCGATTTCGTCTAC
TTCGACGGCCGCGACCGGGAGAGGTTTATCGACAAGAAGGAAAGGTTAAGCCGACTTAAGAGCAAGCAAG
AAGAATTTCAGAAAGAAGTGTTAAAAGCTATGGAAGGAAAATGGATAACAGATCAGTTGAGATGGAAAAT
AATGTCCTGCAAGATGAGGATTGAACAGTTAAAACAAACAATATGTAAAGGAAATGAAGAAATGGAGAAA
AATTCTGAAGGCCTTCTCAAAACCAAGGAAAAGAATCAGAAGCTTTACAGTCGAGCACAACGGCACCAAG
AGAAAAAGGAGAAGATTCAGAGGCATAATCGCAAACTTGGTGACCTGGTAGAAAAAAAGACCATTGACTT
AAGAAGTCATTATGAGCGTCTGGCAAATCTTCGACGATCCCATATATTAGAGCTCACCTCTGTCATT
