[The description below was written by a language model from this plasmid's Addgene catalogue record.]
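Description:
mCherry-ATG14-C-18 is a mammalian expression plasmid built on the mCherry-C1 backbone (about 4.75 kb without the insert) that encodes a fusion of the red fluorescent protein mCherry to human ATG14 (also known as ATG14L, BARKOR or KIAA0831). The fusion is driven by the CMV promoter, a strong constitutive promoter for transient or stable expression in mammalian cells. mCherry is supplied by the backbone and sits at the N terminus of ATG14. The "C-18" in the name probably denotes the C-type fusion orientation and an 18-residue linker, but the record does not define it. The listing of an SV40 polyA reverse sequencing primer suggests an SV40 polyadenylation signal downstream of the open reading frame. The cloning method is recorded as unknown, and no feature table is provided, so other elements such as the replication origin are not explicitly documented.

The plasmid is maintained in E. coli as a high-copy construct under kanamycin selection, and it carries a neomycin resistance marker that allows G418 selection of stably transfected mammalian cells. It serves as a fluorescent localization marker for live- or fixed-cell imaging of ATG14, with mCherry excitation at 587 nm and emission at 610 nm. ATG14 is generally known as an autophagy-related protein that acts with the class III phosphatidylinositol 3-kinase complex, so the fusion is suited to following its distribution during autophagy studies. The catalogue entry labels the localization category as "Membrane Receptor", a designation that comes from the record rather than from ATG14's usual description.
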