Addgene plasmid #54989: mCherry-ATG14-C-18
Purpose: Localization: Membrane Receptor, Excitation: 587, Emission: 610
Depositing lab: Michael Davidson. Depositing organization: Florida State University, Tallahassee.
Backbone
  Vector backbone: mCherry-C1
  Backbone size w/o insert (bp): 4750
  Vector type: Mammalian Expression
  Selectable markers: Neomycin (select with G418)
Growth in bacteria
  Bacterial resistance: Kanamycin, 50 μg/mL
  Growth temperature: 37°C
  Growth strain: DH5alpha
  Copy number: High Copy
Gene/Insert
  Gene/Insert name: ATG14 (alt name: NM_014924.4)
  Species: H. sapiens (human)
  Entrez Gene: ATG14 (a.k.a. ATG14L, BARKOR, KIAA0831)
  Promoter: CMV
  Tag / fusion protein: mCherry (N terminal on backbone)
  Cloning method: Unknown
  Sequencing primers: 5′ CMV-F; 3′ SV40pA-R
Terms and licenses: Academic/Nonprofit Terms; Industry Terms: Not Available to Industry
Depositor comments: . Excitation = 587; Emission = 610
How to cite: mCherry-ATG14-C-18 was a gift from Michael Davidson (Addgene plasmid # 54989 ; http://n2t.net/addgene:54989 ; RRID:Addgene_54989)
